>Addgene plasmid #242862 | pFS562 | addgene full sequence | sequence record 485676 | Addgene NGS Result
TTGAGATCCTTTTTTTCTGCGCGTAATCTGCTGCTTGCAAACAAAAAAACCACCGCTACCAGCGGTGGTT
TGTTTGCCGGATCAAGAGCTACCAACTCTTTTTCCGAAGGTAACTGGCTTCAGCAGAGCGCAGATACCAA
ATACTGTTCTTCTAGTGTAGCCGTAGTTAGGCCACCACTTCAAGAACTCTGTAGCACCGCCTACATACCT
CGCTCTGCTAATCCTGTTACCAGTGGCTGCTGCCAGTGGCGATAAGTCGTGTCTTACCGGGTTGGACTCA
AGACGATAGTTACCGGATAAGGCGCAGCGGTCGGGCTGAACGGGGGGTTCGTGCACACAGCCCAGCTTGG
AGCGAACGACCTACACCGAACTGAGATACCTACAGCGTGAGCTATGAGAAAGCGCCACGCTTCCCGAAGG
GAGAAAGGCGGACAGGTATCCGGTAAGCGGCAGGGTCGGAACAGGAGAGCGCACGAGGGAGCTTCCAGGG
GGAAACGCCTGGTATCTTTATAGTCCTGTCGGGTTTCGCCACCTCTGACTTGAGCGTCGATTTTTGTGAT
GCTCGTCAGGGGGGCGGAGCCTATGGAAAAACGCCAGCAACGCGGCCTTTTTACGGTTCCTGGCCTTTTG
CTGGCCTTTTGCTCACATGTTCTTTCCTGCGTTATCCCCTGATTCTGTGGATAACCGTATTACCGCCTTT
GAGTGAGCTGATACCGCTCGCCGCAGCCGAACGACCGAGCGCAGCGAGTCAGTGAGCGAGGAAGCGGAAG
AGCGCCCAATACGCAAACCGCCTCTCCCCGCGCGTTGGCCGATTCATTAATGCAGCTGGCACGACAGGTT
TCCCGACTGGAAAGCGGGCAGTGAGCGCAACGCAATTAATGTGAGTTAGCTCACTCATTAGGCACCCCAG
GCTTTACACTTTATGCTTCCGGCTCGTATGTTGTGTGGAATTGTGAGCGGATAACAATTTCACACAGGAA
ACAGCTATGACCATGATTACGCCAAGCTTGGTACCGAGCTCGGATCCACTAGTAACGGCCGCCAGTGTGC
TGGAATTCGCCCTTGAATTCGAGCTCGTTTAAACTGTAAGATCTTTTGTATAGTTCATCCATGCCATGTG
TAATCCCAGCAGCTGTTACAAACTCAAGAAGGACCATGTGGTCTCTCTTTTCGTTGGGATCTTTCGAAAG
CTTAGATTGATAGGACAGGTAATGGTTGTCTGGTAAAAGGACAGGGCCATCGCCAATTGGAGTATTTTGT
TGATAATGGTCTGCTAGTTGAACGCTTCCATCTTCAATGTTGTGTCTAATTTTGAAGTTAACTTTGATTC
CATTCTTTTGTTTGTCTGCCATGATGTATACATTGTGTGAGTTATAGTTGTATTCCAATTTGTGTCCAAG
AATGTTTCCATCTTCTTTAAAATCAATACCTTTTAACTCGATTCTATTAACAAGGGTATCACCTTCAAAC
TTGACTTCAGCACGTGTCTTGTAGTTCCCGTCATCTTTGAAAAATATAGTTCTTTCCTGTACATAACCTT
CGGGCATGGCACTCTTGAAAAAGTCATGCCGTTTCATATGATCTGGGTATCTAGCAAAGCACATTAGACC
ATAACCCAAAGTAGTGACAAGTGTTGGCCATGGAACAGGTAGTTTTCCAGTAGTGCAAATAAATTTAAGG
GTAAGTTTTCCGTATGTTGCATCACCTTCACCCTCTCCACTGACAGAAAATTTGTGCCCATTAACATCAC
CATCTAATTCAACAAGAATTGGGACAACTCCAGTGAAAAGTTCTTCTCCTTTACTCATGCTAGCGCCCGA
GCGGCCGATGTTTACTGTAGAATACTAATTGATTCTTACTGAAACAAGTCTCTATCACTGATAGGGACAC
TCTATATATACCTGGAGGAAGCGCCGATCCTCTCAATCTTCCATGACATGCCCCTGAGCCCACAGAAGCC
GGTGGAACAAATTGGTCGCTTCTTTAAGAATCGTTAACCGGAACGTTAGGGTACGTTGAAGGAGCGACCA
AGCGAGCGACGCGAGCCACCGTAGCCAATGTGCGAGTCCAGCGAGCTTAGAAGGGGCAAGAGATGGGGCC
CGGGGGGTCGAGGAGCTTGGCCCATTGCATACGTTGTATCCATATCATAATATGTACATTTATATTGGCT
CATGTCCAACATTACCGCCATGTTGACATTGATTATTGACTAGTTATTAATAGTAATCAATTACGGGGTC
ATTAGTTCATAGCCCATATATGGAGTTCCGCGTTACATAACTTACGGTAAATGGCCCGCCTGGCTGACCG
CCCAACGACCCCCGCCCATTGACGTCAATAATGACGTATGTTCCCATAGTAACGCCAATAGGGACTTTCC
ATTGACGTCAATGGGTGGAGTATTTACGGTAAACTGCCCACTTGGCAGTACATCAAGTGTATCATATGCC
AAGTACGCCCCCTATTGACGTCAATGACGGTAAATGGCCCGCCTGGCATTATGCCCAGTACATGACCTTA
TGGGACTTTCCTACTTGGCAGTACATCTACGTATTAGTCATCGCTATTACCATGGTGATGCGGTTTTGGC
AGTACATCAATGGGCGTGGATAGCGGTTTGACTCACGGGGATTTCCAAGTCTCCACCCCATTGACGTCAA
TGGGAGTTTGTTTTGGCACCAAAATCAACGGGACTTTCCAAAATGTCGTAACAACTCCGCCCCATTGACG
CAAATGGGCGGTAGGCGTGTACGGTGGGAGGTCTATATAAGCAGAGCTCGTTTAGTGAACCGTCAGATCG
CCTGGAGACGCCATCCACGCTGTTTTGACCTCCATAGAAGACACCGGGACCGATCCAGCCTCCGCGGCCC
CGAATTCATATGTCTAGATTAGATAAAAGTAAAGTGATTAACAGCGCATTAGAGCTGCTTAATGAGGTCG
GAATCGAAGGTTTAACAACCCGTAAACTCGCCCAGAAGCTAGGTGTAGAGCAGCCTACATTGTATTGGCA
TGTAAAAAATAAGCGGGCTTTGCTCGACGCCTTAGCCATTGAGATGTTAGATAGGCACCATACTCACTTT
TGCCCTTTAGAAGGGGAAAGCTGGCAAGATTTTTTACGTAATAACGCTAAAAGTTTTAGATGTGCTTTAC
TAAGTCATCGCGATGGAGCAAAAGTACATTTAGGTACACGGCCTACAGAAAAACAGTATGAAACTCTCGA
AAATCAATTAGCCTTTTTATGCCAACAAGGTTTTTCACTAGAGAATGCATTATATGCACTCAGCGCTGTG
GGGCATTTTACTTTAGGTTGCGTATTGGAAGATCAAGAGCATCAAGTCGCTAAAGAAGAAAGGGAAACAC
CTACTACTGATAGTATGCCGCCATTATTACGACAAGCTATCGAATTATTTGATCACCAAGGTGCAGAGCC
AGCCTTCTTATTCGGCCTTGAATTGATCATATGCGGATTAGAAAAACAACTTAAATGTGAAAGTGGATCT
TAACCAATTCGCCCTATAGTGAGTCGTATTACGCGCGCTCACTGGCCGTCGTTTTACAACGTCGTGACTG
GGAAAACCCTGGCGTTACCCAACTTAATCGCCTTGCAGCACATCCCCCTTTCGCCAGCTGGCGTAATAGC
GAAGAGGCCCGCACCGATCGCCCTTCCCAACAGTTGCGCAGCCTGAATGGCGAATGGGATGGCGGCGTTA
GTATCTCCACTAGTAACGGCCGCCAGTGTGCTGGAATTCGCCCTTGAATTCGAGCTCGTTTAAACTGTAA
GATCTTTTGTATAGTTCATCCATGCCTGAATGGCGAATGGGATGGCGGCGTTAGTATCGAATCGACAGCA
GTATAGCGACCAGCATTCACATACGATTGACGCATGATATTACTTTCTGCGCACTTAACTTCGCATCTGG
GCAGATGATGTCGAGGCGAAAAAAAATATAAATCACGCTAACATTTGATTAAAATAGAACAACTACAATA
TAAAAAAACTATACAAATGACAAGTTCTTGAAAACAAGAATCTTTTTATTGTCAGTACTGATTAGGGGCA
GGGCATGCTCATGTAGAGCGCCTGCTCGCCGTCCGAGGCGGTGCCGTCGTACAGGGCGGTGTCCAGGCCG
CAGAGGGTGAACCCCATCCGCCGGTACGCGTGGATCGCCGGTGCGTTGACGTTGGTGACCTCCAGCCAGA
GGTGCCCGGCGCCCCGCTCGCGGGCGAACTCCGTCGCGAGCCCCATCAACGCGCGCCCGACCCCGTGCCC
CCGGTGCTCCGGGGCGACCTCGATGTCCTCGACGGTCAGCCGGCGGTTCCAGCCGGAGTACGAGACGACC
ACGAAGCCCGCCAGGTCGCCGTCGTCCCCGTACGCGACGAACGTCCGGGAGTCCGGGTCGCCGTCCTCCC
CGTCGTCCGATTCGTCGTCCGATTCGTCGTCGGGGAACACCTTGGTCAGGGGCGGGTCCACCGGCACCTC
CCGCAGGGTGAAGCCGTCCCCGGTGGCGGTGACGCGGAAGACGGTGTCGGTGGTGAAGGACCCATCCAGT
GCCTCGATGGCCTCGGCGTCCCCCGGGACACTGGTGCGGTACCGGTAAGCCGTGTCGTCAAGAGTGGTAC
CCATGGTTGTTTATGTTCGGATGTGATGTGAGAACTGTATCCTAGCAAGATTTTAAAAGGAAGTATATGA
AAGAAGAACCTCAGTGGCAAATCCTAACCTTTTATATTTCTCTACAGGGGCGCGGCGTGGGGACAATTCA
ACGCGTCTGTGAGGGGAGCGTTTCCCTGCTCGCAGGTCTGCAGCGAGGAGCCGTAATTTTTGCTTCGCGC
CGTGCGGCCATCAAAATGTATGGATGCAAATGATTATACATGGGGATGTGTGGGCTAAATATACGGGCGA
CAGTCACATCATGCCCCTGAGCTGCGCACGTCAAGACTGTCAAGGAGGGTATTCTGGGCCTCCATGTCGC
TGGCCGGGTGACCCGGCGGGGACGAGGCAAGCTAAACAGATCTGGCGCGCCTTAATTAACCCGGGGATCC
GAAGGGCGAATTCTGCAGATATCCATCACACTGGCGGCCGCTCGAGCATGCATCTAGAGGGCCCAATTCG
CCCTATAGTGAGTCGTATTACAATTCACTGGCCGTCGTTTTACAACGTCGTGACTGGGAAAACCCTGGCG
TTACCCAACTTAATCGCCTTGCAGCACATCCCCCTTTCGCCAGCTGGCGTAATAGCGAAGAGGCCCGCAC
CGATCGCCCTTCCCAACAGTTGCGCAGCCTGAATGGCGAATGG
[124 nt withheld, positions 5294-5417]
C
[91 nt withheld, positions 5419-5509]
A
[49 nt withheld, positions 5511-5559]
CCTTTGACGTTGGAGTCCACGTTCTTT
[37 nt withheld, positions 5587-5623]
ACCCTATCTCGGTCTATTCTTTTGATTTATAAGGGATTTTGCCGATTTCGGCCTATTGGTTAAAAAATGA
GCTGATTTAACAAAAATTTAACGCGAATTTTAACAAAATTCAGGGCGCAAGGGCTGCTAAAGGAAGCGGA
ACACGTAGAAAGCCAGTCCGCAGAAACGGTGCTGACCCCGGATGAATGTCAGCTACTGGGCTATCTGGAC
AAGGGAAAACGCAAGCGCAAAGAGAAAGCAGGTAGCTTGCAGTGGGCTTACATGGCGATAGCTAGACTGG
GCGGTTTTATGGACAGCAAGCGAACCGGAATTGCCAGCTGGGGCGCCCTCTGGTAAGGTTGGGAAGCCCT
GCAAAGTAAACTGGATGGCTTTCTTGCCGCCAAGGATCTGATGGCGCAGGGGATCAAGATCTGATCAAGA
GACAGGATGAGGATCGTTTCGCATGATTGAACAAGATGGATTGCACGCAGGTTCTCCGGCCGCTTGGGTG
GAGAGGCTATTCGGCTATGACTGGGCACAACAGACAATCGGCTGCTCTGATGCCGCCGTGTTCCGGCTGT
CAGCGCAGGGGCGCCCGGTTCTTTTTGTCAAGACCGACCTGTCCGGTGCCCTGAATGAACTGCAGGACGA
GGCAGCGCGGCTATCGTGGCTGGCCACGACGGGCGTTCCTTGCGCAGCTGTGCTCGACGTTGTCACTGAA
GCGGGAAGGGACTGGCTGCTATTGGGCGAAGTGCCGGGGCAGGATCTCCTGTCATCCCACCTTGCTCCTG
CCGAGAAAGTATCCATCATGGCTGATGCAATGCGGCGGCTGCATACGCTTGATCCGGCTACCTGCCCATT
CGACCACCAAGCGAAACATCGCATCGAGCGAGCACGTACTCGGATGGAAGCCGGTCTTGTCGATCAGGAT
GATCTGGACGAAGAGCATCAGGGGCTCGCGCCAGCCGAACTGTTCGCCAGGCTCAAGGCGCGCATGCCCG
ACGGCGAGGATCTCGTCGTGACCCATGGCGATGCCTGCTTGCCGAATATCATGGTGGAAAATGGCCGCTT
TTCTGGATTCATCGACTGTGGCCGGCTGGGTGTGGCGGACCGCTATCAGGACATAGCGTTGGCTACCCGT
GATATTGCTGAAGAGCTTGGCGGCGAATGGGCTGACCGCTTCCTCGTGCTTTACGGTATCGCCGCTCCCG
ATTCGCAGCGCATCGCCTTCTATCGCCTTCTTGACGAGTTCTTCTGAATTGAAAAAGGAAGAGTATGAGT
ATTCAACATTTCCGTGTCGCCCTTATTCCCTTTTTTGCGGCATTTTGCCTTCCTGTTTTTGCTCACCCAG
AAACGCTGGTGAAAGTAAAAGATGCTGAAGATCAGTTGGGTGCACGAGTGGGTTACATCGAACTGGATCT
CAACAGCGGTAAGATCCTTGAGAGTTTTCGCCCCGAAGAACGTTTTCCAATGATGAGCACTTTTAAAGTT
CTGCTATGTGGCGCGGTATTATCCCGTATTGACGCCGGGCAAGAGCAACTCGGTCGCCGCATACACTATT
CTCAGAATGACTTGGTTGAGTACTCACCAGTCACAGAAAAGCATCTTACGGATGGCATGACAGTAAGAGA
ATTATGCAGTGCTGCCATAACCATGAGTGATAACACTGCGGCCAACTTACTTCTGACAACGATCGGAGGA
CCGAAGGAGCTAACCGCTTTTTTGCACAACATGGGGGATCATGTAACTCGCCTTGATCGTTGGGAACCGG
AGCTGAATGAAGCCATACCAAACGACGAGCGTGACACCACGATGCCTGTAGCAATGGCAACAACGTTGCG
CAAACTATTAACTGGCGAACTACTTACTCTAGCTTCCCGGCAACAATTAATAGACTGGATGGAGGCGGAT
AAAGTTGCAGGACCACTTCTGCGCTCGGCCCTTCCGGCTGGCTGGTTTATTGCTGATAAATCTGGAGCCG
GTGAGCGTGGGTCTCGCGGTATCATTGCAGCACTGGGGCCAGATGGTAAGCCCTCCCGTATCGTAGTTAT
CTACACGACGGGGAGTCAGGCAACTATGGATGAACGAAATAGACAGATCGCTGAGATAGGTGCCTCACTG
ATTAAGCATTGGTAACTGTCAGACCAAGTTTACTCATATATACTTTAGATTGATTTAAAACTTCATTTTT
AATTTAAAAGGATCTAGGTGAAGATCCTTTTNGATAATCTCATGACCAAAATCCCTTAACGTGAGTTTTC
GTTCCACTGAGCGTCAGACCCCGTAGAAAAGATCAAAGGATCTTC
Features (pLannotate 1.2.2; 22 found; start..end, strand, type, name):
      1..589     +  rep_origin     ori: high-copy-number ColE1/pMB1/pBR322/pUC origin of replication
    772..864     +  CDS            lacI (fragment): lac repressor; lacI; The lac repressor binds to the lac operator to inhibit transcription in E. coli. This inhibition can be relieved by adding lactose or isopropyl-β-D-thiogalactopyranoside (IPTG).
    877..898     +  protein_bind   CAP binding site: CAP binding activates transcription in the presence of cAMP. E. coli catabolite activator protein
    913..943     +  promoter       lac promoter: promoter for the E. coli lac operon
    951..967     +  protein_bind   lac operator: The lac repressor binds to the lac operator to inhibit transcription in E. coli. This inhibition can be relieved by adding lactose or isopropyl-β-D-thiogalactopyranoside (IPTG). lac repressor encoded by lacI
   1095..1808    -  CDS            10B: 10B is a fluorescent protein published in 1996, derived from Aequorea victoria.
   1866..1887    -  promoter       H1-2O2 promoter (fragment): doxycycline-inducible variant of the human H1 RNA promoter (Henriksen et al., 2007)
   2195..2574    +  enhancer       CMV enhancer: human cytomegalovirus immediate early enhancer
   2575..2778    +  promoter       CMV promoter: human cytomegalovirus (CMV) immediate early promoter
   2880..3500    +  CDS            tetR: TETR2_ECOLX - Experimental evidence at protein level: Swiss-Prot protein existence level 1. TetR is the repressor of the tetracycline resistance element; its N-terminal region forms a helix-turn-helix structure and binds DNA. Binding of tetracycline to TetR reduces the repressor affinity for the tetracycline resistance gene (tetA) promoter operator sites. From Escherichia coli.
   3513..3531    -  promoter       T7 promoter: promoter for bacteriophage T7 RNA polymerase
   3539..3694    +  CDS            lacZα (fragment): LacZα fragment of β-galactosidase; lacZ fragment
   3849..4046    -  terminator     TEF terminator: Ashbya gossypii TEF terminator
   4054..4618    -  CDS            NrsR (fragment): nourseothricin acetyltransferase; Streptomyces noursei nat1; confers resistance to nourseothricin
   4625..4968    -  promoter       TEF promoter: Ashbya gossypii TEF promoter
   5112..5130    -  promoter       T7 promoter: promoter for bacteriophage T7 RNA polymerase
   5133..5290    +  CDS            lacZα (fragment): LacZα fragment of β-galactosidase; lacZ fragment
   5294..5722    +  rep_origin     f1 ori (sequence partly withheld): f1 bacteriophage origin of replication; arrow indicates direction of (+) strand synthesis
   5735..6034    +  CDS            tnpA (fragment): TN5P_ECOLX - Also known as tnp. Experimental evidence at protein level: Swiss-Prot protein existence level 1. Mediates transposition of transposon Tn5 by a 'cut and paste' mechanism. First, the monomeric transposase binds the 19 bp inverted DNA repeats flanking the transposon. Then, dimerization of the DNA- bound transposase creates a synaptic DNA complex. After nicking of the first DNA strand, excision of the transposon proceeds through a series of intermediates. The transposase then mediates the insertion of the transposon at a new site by strand transfer. The activity of the wild- type tran
   6066..6857    +  CDS            neo: KKA2_KLEPN - Also known as kan, nptII. Experimental evidence at protein level: Swiss-Prot protein existence level 1. Resistance to kanamycin, neomycin, paromomycin, ribostamycin, butirosin and gentamicin B. From Klebsiella pneumoniae.
   6861..6877    +  promoter       AmpR promoter (fragment): bla
   6878..7738    +  CDS            AmpR: β-lactamase; bla; confers resistance to ampicillin, carbenicillin, and related antibiotics
