[The description below was written by a language model from this plasmid's Addgene catalogue record and pLannotate feature annotations shown in this document.]
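Description:
pFS562 is a fission yeast (Schizosaccharomyces pombe) promoter-replacement template plasmid built on the pCR2.1-nat backbone. It is maintained in E. coli through a high-copy ColE1/pUC-type origin and selected with ampicillin via the β-lactamase gene. The sequenced record (about 7.9 kb) also carries a neo/kanamycin resistance gene, an f1 origin, and remnants of the lac promoter/operator, lacZα and T7 promoter regions typical of the pCR2.1 cloning vector. No yeast replication origin is annotated, which fits a construct whose cassette is meant to integrate into the genome rather than persist episomally.

The yeast-relevant payload has three parts. A natMX6-type marker, consisting of the nourseothricin acetyltransferase gene between the Ashbya gossypii TEF promoter and terminator, allows selection of integrants with nourseothricin. A TetR coding sequence, the E. coli tetracycline repressor, is driven by the CMV enhancer/promoter. Oriented divergently from it is the tetracycline-regulated enotetSW1 promoter, which in this plasmid drives mECitrine. The automated annotation labels that reading frame as an Aequorea-derived fluorescent protein variant and detects only a short tet-operator-containing match in the promoter region, so the enotetSW1 promoter itself is not annotated as such. TetR binds operator sites to repress the promoter, and tetracycline-class inducers release it, so the linked gene is inducible.

According to the record, the plasmid is used to replace the native promoter of a gene of interest with PenotetSW1 at its endogenous locus. This places the gene under tetracycline control, with the marker, repressor and regulated promoter supplied together. The record does not say how the cassette is targeted to the locus, nor what role the mECitrine reporter plays in the final integrated strain.
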