Addgene plasmid #242862: pFS562
Purpose: This plasmid will be used to replace the promoter of a gene with the PenotetSW1 promoter at its endogenous locus
Depositing lab: Nick Rhind. Depositing organization: University of Massachusetts, Worcester. Publication: A Tetracycline-Inducible Promoter Replacement System for Schizosaccharomyces pombe. Bashir S, Sivakumar S, Rhind N. MicroPubl Biol. 2025 Aug 21;2025:10.17912/micropub.biology.001759. doi: 10.17912/micropub.biology.001759. eCollection 2025. PubMed 40918427.
Backbone
  Vector backbone: pCR2.1-nat
  Backbone size w/o insert (bp): 5176
  Vector type: Yeast Expression
  Selectable markers: Nourseothricin (natMX6 - cloNAT)
Growth in bacteria
  Bacterial resistance: Ampicillin, 100 μg/mL
  Growth temperature: 37°C
  Growth strain: DH5alpha
  Copy number: High Copy
Gene/Insert 1
  Gene/Insert name: TetR
  Species: S. pombe (fission yeast)
  Insert size (bp): 621
  Promoter: CMV promoter
  Cloning method: Gibson Cloning
  Sequencing primers: 5′ unknown
Gene/Insert 2
  Gene/Insert name: mECitrine
  Species: S. pombe (fission yeast)
  Insert size (bp): 714
  Promoter: enotetSW1 promoter
  Cloning method: Gibson Cloning
  Sequencing primers: 5′ unknown
Terms and licenses: Academic/Nonprofit Terms; Industry Terms: Not Available to Industry
How to cite: pFS562 was a gift from Nick Rhind (Addgene plasmid # 242862 ; http://n2t.net/addgene:242862 ; RRID:Addgene_242862)
